LOCUS       Exported 5020 bp ds-DNA circular SYN 12-MAY-2021
DEFINITION  Allows cloning of gene of interest into bacterial expression vector
            with PreScission Protease cleavable N-terminal GST tag, and a
            retained N-terminal 10x His tag..
ACCESSION   .
VERSION     .
KEYWORDS    pGEX6P1-N-His
SOURCE      synthetic DNA construct
  ORGANISM  synthetic DNA construct
REFERENCE   1 (bases 1 to 5020)
  TITLE     Bacterial expression plasmids for production of recombinant proteins
            with a PreScission Protease cleavable GST tag and additional small
            affinity tags
  JOURNAL   Unpublished
REFERENCE   2 (bases 1 to 5020)
  AUTHORS   .
  TITLE     Direct Submission
  JOURNAL   Exported May 12, 2021 from SnapGene Server 1.1.58
            http://www.snapgene.com
FEATURES             Location/Qualifiers
     source          1..5020
                     /organism="synthetic DNA construct"
                     /mol_type="other DNA"
     promoter        183..211
                     /label=tac promoter
                     /note="strong E. coli promoter; hybrid between the trp and
                     lac UV5 promoters"
     protein_bind    219..235
                     /label=lac operator
                     /bound_moiety="lac repressor encoded by lacI"
                     /note="The lac repressor binds to the lac operator to
                     inhibit transcription in E. coli. This inhibition can be
                     relieved by adding lactose or
                     isopropyl-beta-D-thiogalactopyranoside (IPTG)."
     CDS             258..911
                     /codon_start=1
                     /product="glutathione S-transferase from Schistosoma
                     japonicum"
                     /label=GST
                     /translation="MSPILGYWKIKGLVQPTRLLLEYLEEKYEEHLYERDEGDKWRNKK
                     FELGLEFPNLPYYIDGDVKLTQSMAIIRYIADKHNMLGGCPKERAEISMLEGAVLDIRY
                     GVSRIAYSKDFETLKVDFLSKLPEMLKMFEDRLCHKTYLNGDHVTHPDFMLYDALDVVL
                     YMDPMCLDAFPKLVCFKKRIEAIPQIDKYLKSSKYIAWPLQGWQATFGGGDHPPK"
     primer_bind     869..891
                     /label=pGEX 5'
                     /note="pGEX vectors, Glutathione-S-transferase, forward
                     primer"
     CDS             918..941
                     /codon_start=1
                     /product="recognition and cleavage site for human
                     rhinovirus 3C and PreScission proteases"
                     /label=HRV 3C site
                     /translation="LEVLFQGP"
     CDS             951..980
                     /codon_start=1
                     /product="10xHis affinity tag"
                     /label=10xHis
                     /translation="HHHHHHHHHH"
     primer_bind     complement(1070..1092)
                     /label=pGEX 3'
                     /note="pGEX vectors, reverse primer"
     primer_bind     complement(1237..1255)
                     /label=pBRforEco
                     /note="pBR322 vectors, upsteam of EcoRI site, forward
                     primer"
     promoter        1323..1427
                     /gene="bla"
                     /label=AmpR promoter
     CDS             1428..2288
                     /codon_start=1
                     /gene="bla"
                     /product="beta-lactamase"
                     /label=AmpR
                     /note="confers resistance to ampicillin, carbenicillin, and
                     related antibiotics"
                     /translation="MSIQHFRVALIPFFAAFCLPVFAHPETLVKVKDAEDQLGARVGYI
                     ELDLNSGKILESFRPEERFPMMSTFKVLLCGAVLSRVDAGQEQLGRRIHYSQNDLVEYS
                     PVTEKHLTDGMTVRELCSAAITMSDNTAANLLLTTIGGPKELTAFLHNMGDHVTRLDRW
                     EPELNEAIPNDERDTTMPAAMATTLRKLLTGELLTLASRQQLIDWMEADKVAGPLLRSA
                     LPAGWFIADKSGAGERGSRGIIAALGPDGKPSRIVVIYTTGSQATMDERNRQIAEIGAS
                     LIKHW"
     primer_bind     complement(1646..1665)
                     /label=Amp-R
                     /note="Ampicillin resistance gene, reverse primer"
     rep_origin      2459..3047
                     /direction=RIGHT
                     /label=ori
                     /note="high-copy-number ColE1/pMB1/pBR322/pUC origin of
                     replication"
     primer_bind     2948..2967
                     /label=pBR322ori-F
                     /note="pBR322 origin, forward primer"
     primer_bind     3201..3218
                     /label=L4440
                     /note="L4440 vector, forward primer"
     promoter        3291..3368
                     /gene="lacI (mutant)"
                     /label=lacIq promoter
                     /note="In the lacIq allele, a single base change in the
                     promoter boosts expression of the lacI gene about 10-fold."
     CDS             3369..4451
                     /codon_start=1
                     /gene="lacI"
                     /product="lac repressor"
                     /label=lacI
                     /note="The lac repressor binds to the lac operator to
                     inhibit transcription in E. coli. This inhibition can be
                     relieved by adding lactose or
                     isopropyl-beta-D-thiogalactopyranoside (IPTG)."
                     /translation="MKPVTLYDVAEYAGVSYQTVSRVVNQASHVSAKTREKVEAAMAEL
                     NYIPNRVAQQLAGKQSLLIGVATSSLALHAPSQIVAAIKSRADQLGASVVVSMVERSGV
                     EACKAAVHNLLAQRVSGLIINYPLDDQDAIAVEAACTNVPALFLDVSDQTPINSIIFSH
                     EDGTRLGVEHLVALGHQQIALLAGPLSSVSARLRLAGWHKYLTRNQIQPIAEREGDWSA
                     MSGFQQTMQMLNEGIVPTAMLVANDQMALGAMRAITESGLRVGADISVVGYDDTEDSSC
                     YIPPSTTIKQDFRLLGQTSVDRLLQLSQGQAVKGNQLLPVSLVKRKTTLAPNTQTASPR
                     ALADSLMQLARQVSRLESGQ"
     primer_bind     complement(3388..3407)
                     /label=LacI-R
                     /note="LacI, reverse primer"
     protein_bind    4464..4485
                     /label=CAP binding site
                     /bound_moiety="E. coli catabolite activator protein"
                     /note="CAP binding activates transcription in the presence
                     of cAMP."
     promoter        4500..4530
                     /label=lac promoter
                     /note="promoter for the E. coli lac operon"
     protein_bind    4538..4554
                     /label=lac operator
                     /bound_moiety="lac repressor encoded by lacI"
                     /note="The lac repressor binds to the lac operator to
                     inhibit transcription in E. coli. This inhibition can be
                     relieved by adding lactose or
                     isopropyl-beta-D-thiogalactopyranoside (IPTG)."
     primer_bind     4562..4578
                     /label=M13 rev
                     /note="common sequencing primer, one of multiple similar
                     variants"
     primer_bind     4562..4578
                     /label=M13 Reverse
                     /note="In lacZ gene. Also called M13-rev"
     CDS             4574..81
                     /codon_start=1
                     /gene="lacZ fragment"
                     /product="LacZ-alpha fragment of beta-galactosidase"
                     /label=lacZ-alpha
                     /translation="MTMITDSLAVVLQRRDWENPGVTQLNRLAAHPPFASWRNSEEART
                     DRPSQQLRSLNGEWRFAWFPAPEAVPESWLECDLPEADTVVVPSNWQMHGYDAPIYTNV
                     TYPITVNPPFVPTENPTGCYSLTFNVDESWLQEGQTRIIFDGVGITLSTARCTNASGVR
                     QPSEAVVWLCRS"
     primer_bind     complement(4594..4611)
                     /label=M13 Forward
                     /note="In lacZ gene. Also called M13-F20 or M13 (-21)
                     Forward"
     primer_bind     complement(4594..4610)
                     /label=M13 fwd
                     /note="common sequencing primer, one of multiple similar
                     variants"
     primer_bind     complement(4603..4625)
                     /label=M13/pUC Forward
                     /note="In lacZ gene"
ORIGIN
        1 acgttatcga ctgcacggtg caccaatgct tctggcgtca ggcagccatc ggaagctgtg
       61 gtatggctgt gcaggtcgta aatcactgca taattcgtgt cgctcaaggc gcactcccgt
      121 tctggataat gttttttgcg ccgacatcat aacggttctg gcaaatattc tgaaatgagc
      181 tgttgacaat taatcatcgg ctcgtataat gtgtggaatt gtgagcggat aacaatttca
      241 cacaggaaac agtattcatg tcccctatac taggttattg gaaaattaag ggccttgtgc
      301 aacccactcg acttcttttg gaatatcttg aagaaaaata tgaagagcat ttgtatgagc
      361 gcgatgaagg tgataaatgg cgaaacaaaa agtttgaatt gggtttggag tttcccaatc
      421 ttccttatta tattgatggt gatgttaaat taacacagtc tatggccatc atacgttata
      481 tagctgacaa gcacaacatg ttgggtggtt gtccaaaaga gcgtgcagag atttcaatgc
      541 ttgaaggagc ggttttggat attagatacg gtgtttcgag aattgcatat agtaaagact
      601 ttgaaactct caaagttgat tttcttagca agctacctga aatgctgaaa atgttcgaag
      661 atcgtttatg tcataaaaca tatttaaatg gtgatcatgt aacccatcct gacttcatgt
      721 tgtatgacgc tcttgatgtt gttttataca tggacccaat gtgcctggat gcgttcccaa
      781 aattagtttg ttttaaaaaa cgtattgaag ctatcccaca aattgataag tacttgaaat
      841 ccagcaagta tatagcatgg cctttgcagg gctggcaagc cacgtttggt ggtggcgacc
      901 atcctccaaa atcggatctg gaagttctgt tccaggggcc cctgggatcc catcatcatc
      961 atcatcatca tcatcatcac cgatccccgg aattcccggg tcgactcgag cggccgcatc
     1021 gtgactgact gacgatctgc ctcgcgcgtt tcggtgatga cggtgaaaac ctctgacaca
     1081 tgcagctccc ggagacggtc acagcttgtc tgtaagcgga tgccgggagc agacaagccc
     1141 gtcagggcgc gtcagcgggt gttggcgggt gtcggggcgc agccatgacc cagtcacgta
     1201 gcgatagcgg agtgtataat tcttgaagac gaaagggcct cgtgatacgc ctatttttat
     1261 aggttaatgt catgataata atggtttctt agacgtcagg tggcactttt cggggaaatg
     1321 tgcgcggaac ccctatttgt ttatttttct aaatacattc aaatatgtat ccgctcatga
     1381 gacaataacc ctgataaatg cttcaataat attgaaaaag gaagagtatg agtattcaac
     1441 atttccgtgt cgcccttatt cccttttttg cggcattttg ccttcctgtt tttgctcacc
     1501 cagaaacgct ggtgaaagta aaagatgctg aagatcagtt gggtgcacga gtgggttaca
     1561 tcgaactgga tctcaacagc ggtaagatcc ttgagagttt tcgccccgaa gaacgttttc
     1621 caatgatgag cacttttaaa gttctgctat gtggcgcggt attatcccgt gttgacgccg
     1681 ggcaagagca actcggtcgc cgcatacact attctcagaa tgacttggtt gagtactcac
     1741 cagtcacaga aaagcatctt acggatggca tgacagtaag agaattatgc agtgctgcca
     1801 taaccatgag tgataacact gcggccaact tacttctgac aacgatcgga ggaccgaagg
     1861 agctaaccgc ttttttgcac aacatggggg atcatgtaac tcgccttgat cgttgggaac
     1921 cggagctgaa tgaagccata ccaaacgacg agcgtgacac cacgatgcct gcagcaatgg
     1981 caacaacgtt gcgcaaacta ttaactggcg aactacttac tctagcttcc cggcaacaat
     2041 taatagactg gatggaggcg gataaagttg caggaccact tctgcgctcg gcccttccgg
     2101 ctggctggtt tattgctgat aaatctggag ccggtgagcg tgggtctcgc ggtatcattg
     2161 cagcactggg gccagatggt aagccctccc gtatcgtagt tatctacacg acggggagtc
     2221 aggcaactat ggatgaacga aatagacaga tcgctgagat aggtgcctca ctgattaagc
     2281 attggtaact gtcagaccaa gtttactcat atatacttta gattgattta aaacttcatt
     2341 tttaatttaa aaggatctag gtgaagatcc tttttgataa tctcatgacc aaaatccctt
     2401 aacgtgagtt ttcgttccac tgagcgtcag accccgtaga aaagatcaaa ggatcttctt
     2461 gagatccttt ttttctgcgc gtaatctgct gcttgcaaac aaaaaaacca ccgctaccag
     2521 cggtggtttg tttgccggat caagagctac caactctttt tccgaaggta actggcttca
     2581 gcagagcgca gataccaaat actgtccttc tagtgtagcc gtagttaggc caccacttca
     2641 agaactctgt agcaccgcct acatacctcg ctctgctaat cctgttacca gtggctgctg
     2701 ccagtggcga taagtcgtgt cttaccgggt tggactcaag acgatagtta ccggataagg
     2761 cgcagcggtc gggctgaacg gggggttcgt gcacacagcc cagcttggag cgaacgacct
     2821 acaccgaact gagataccta cagcgtgagc tatgagaaag cgccacgctt cccgaaggga
     2881 gaaaggcgga caggtatccg gtaagcggca gggtcggaac aggagagcgc acgagggagc
     2941 ttccaggggg aaacgcctgg tatctttata gtcctgtcgg gtttcgccac ctctgacttg
     3001 agcgtcgatt tttgtgatgc tcgtcagggg ggcggagcct atggaaaaac gccagcaacg
     3061 cggccttttt acggttcctg gccttttgct ggccttttgc tcacatgttc tttcctgcgt
     3121 tatcccctga ttctgtggat aaccgtatta ccgcctttga gtgagctgat accgctcgcc
     3181 gcagccgaac gaccgagcgc agcgagtcag tgagcgagga agcggaagag cgcctgatgc
     3241 ggtattttct ccttacgcat ctgtgcggta tttcacaccg cataaattcc gacaccatcg
     3301 aatggtgcaa aacctttcgc ggtatggcat gatagcgccc ggaagagagt caattcaggg
     3361 tggtgaatgt gaaaccagta acgttatacg atgtcgcaga gtatgccggt gtctcttatc
     3421 agaccgtttc ccgcgtggtg aaccaggcca gccacgtttc tgcgaaaacg cgggaaaaag
     3481 tggaagcggc gatggcggag ctgaattaca ttcccaaccg cgtggcacaa caactggcgg
     3541 gcaaacagtc gttgctgatt ggcgttgcca cctccagtct ggccctgcac gcgccgtcgc
     3601 aaattgtcgc ggcgattaaa tctcgcgccg atcaactggg tgccagcgtg gtggtgtcga
     3661 tggtagaacg aagcggcgtc gaagcctgta aagcggcggt gcacaatctt ctcgcgcaac
     3721 gcgtcagtgg gctgatcatt aactatccgc tggatgacca ggatgccatt gctgtggaag
     3781 ctgcctgcac taatgttccg gcgttatttc ttgatgtctc tgaccagaca cccatcaaca
     3841 gtattatttt ctcccatgaa gacggtacgc gactgggcgt ggagcatctg gtcgcattgg
     3901 gtcaccagca aatcgcgctg ttagcgggcc cattaagttc tgtctcggcg cgtctgcgtc
     3961 tggctggctg gcataaatat ctcactcgca atcaaattca gccgatagcg gaacgggaag
     4021 gcgactggag tgccatgtcc ggttttcaac aaaccatgca aatgctgaat gagggcatcg
     4081 ttcccactgc gatgctggtt gccaacgatc agatggcgct gggcgcaatg cgcgccatta
     4141 ccgagtccgg gctgcgcgtt ggtgcggata tctcggtagt gggatacgac gataccgaag
     4201 acagctcatg ttatatcccg ccgtcaacca ccatcaaaca ggattttcgc ctgctggggc
     4261 aaaccagcgt ggaccgcttg ctgcaactct ctcagggcca ggcggtgaag ggcaatcagc
     4321 tgttgcccgt ctcactggtg aaaagaaaaa ccaccctggc gcccaatacg caaaccgcct
     4381 ctccccgcgc gttggccgat tcattaatgc agctggcacg acaggtttcc cgactggaaa
     4441 gcgggcagtg agcgcaacgc aattaatgtg agttagctca ctcattaggc accccaggct
     4501 ttacacttta tgcttccggc tcgtatgttg tgtggaattg tgagcggata acaatttcac
     4561 acaggaaaca gctatgacca tgattacgga ttcactggcc gtcgttttac aacgtcgtga
     4621 ctgggaaaac cctggcgtta cccaacttaa tcgccttgca gcacatcccc ctttcgccag
     4681 ctggcgtaat agcgaagagg cccgcaccga tcgcccttcc caacagttgc gcagcctgaa
     4741 tggcgaatgg cgctttgcct ggtttccggc accagaagcg gtgccggaaa gctggctgga
     4801 gtgcgatctt cctgaggccg atactgtcgt cgtcccctca aactggcaga tgcacggtta
     4861 cgatgcgccc atctacacca acgtaaccta tcccattacg gtcaatccgc cgtttgttcc
     4921 cacggagaat ccgacgggtt gttactcgct cacatttaat gttgatgaaa gctggctaca
     4981 ggaaggccag acgcgaatta tttttgatgg cgttggaatt
//
