>Addgene plasmid #119755 | pGEX6P1-N-His | addgene full sequence | sequence record 233662 | Addgene NGS Result
TGTGGAATTGTGAGCGGATAACAATTTCACACAGGAAACAGTATTCATGTCCCCTATACTAGGTTATTGG
AAAATTAAGGGCCTTGTGCAACCCACTCGACTTCTTTTGGAATATCTTGAAGAAAAATATGAAGAGCATT
TGTATGAGCGCGATGAAGGTGATAAATGGCGAAACAAAAAGTTTGAATTGGGTTTGGAGTTTCCCAATCT
TCCTTATTATATTGATGGTGATGTTAAATTAACACAGTCTATGGCCATCATACGTTATATAGCTGACAAG
CACAACATGTTGGGTGGTTGTCCAAAAGAGCGTGCAGAGATTTCAATGCTTGAAGGAGCGGTTTTGGATA
TTAGATACGGTGTTTCGAGAATTGCATATAGTAAAGACTTTGAAACTCTCAAAGTTGATTTTCTTAGCAA
GCTACCTGAAATGCTGAAAATGTTCGAAGATCGTTTATGTCATAAAACATATTTAAATGGTGATCATGTA
ACCCATCCTGACTTCATGTTGTATGACGCTCTTGATGTTGTTTTATACATGGACCCAATGTGCCTGGATG
CGTTCCCAAAATTAGTTTGTTTTAAAAAACGTATTGAAGCTATCCCACAAATTGATAAGTACTTGAAATC
CAGCAAGTATATAGCATGGCCTTTGCAGGGCTGGCAAGCCACGTTTGGTGGTGGCGACCATCCTCCAAAA
TCGGATCTGGAAGTTCTGTTCCAGGGGCCCCTGGGATCCCATCATCATCATCATCATCATCATCATCACC
GATCCCCGGAATTCCCGGGTCGACTCGAGCGGCCGCATCGTGACTGACTGACGATCTGCCTCGCGCGTTT
CGGTGATGACGGTGAAAACCTCTGACACATGCAGCTCCCGGAGACGGTCACAGCTTGTCTGTAAGCGGAT
GCCGGGAGCAGACAAGCCCGTCAGGGCGCGTCAGCGGGTGTTGGCGGGTGTCGGGGCGCAGCCATGACCC
AGTCACGTAGCGATAGCGGAGTGTATAATTCTTGAAGACGAAAGGGCCTCGTGATACGCCTATTTTTATA
GGTTAATGTCATGATAATAATGGTTTCTTAGACGTCAGGTGGCACTTTTCGGGGAAATGTGCGCGGAACC
CCTATTTGTTTATTTTTCTAAATACATTCAAATATGTATCCGCTCATGAGACAATAACCCTGATAAATGC
TTCAATAATATTGAAAAAGGAAGAGTATGAGTATTCAACATTTCCGTGTCGCCCTTATTCCCTTTTTTGC
GGCATTTTGCCTTCCTGTTTTTGCTCACCCAGAAACGCTGGTGAAAGTAAAAGATGCTGAAGATCAGTTG
GGTGCACGAGTGGGTTACATCGAACTGGATCTCAACAGCGGTAAGATCCTTGAGAGTTTTCGCCCCGAAG
AACGTTTTCCAATGATGAGCACTTTTAAAGTTCTGCTATGTGGCGCGGTATTATCCCGTGTTGACGCCGG
GCAAGAGCAACTCGGTCGCCGCATACACTATTCTCAGAATGACTTGGTTGAGTACTCACCAGTCACAGAA
AAGCATCTTACGGATGGCATGACAGTAAGAGAATTATGCAGTGCTGCCATAACCATGAGTGATAACACTG
CGGCCAACTTACTTCTGACAACGATCGGAGGACCGAAGGAGCTAACCGCTTTTTTGCACAACATGGGGGA
TCATGTAACTCGCCTTGATCGTTGGGAACCGGAGCTGAATGAAGCCATACCAAACGACGAGCGTGACACC
ACGATGCCTGCAGCAATGGCAACAACGTTGCGCAAACTATTAACTGGCGAACTACTTACTCTAGCTTCCC
GGCAACAATTAATAGACTGGATGGAGGCGGATAAAGTTGCAGGACCACTTCTGCGCTCGGCCCTTCCGGC
TGGCTGGTTTATTGCTGATAAATCTGGAGCCGGTGAGCGTGGGTCTCGCGGTATCATTGCAGCACTGGGG
CCAGATGGTAAGCCCTCCCGTATCGTAGTTATCTACACGACGGGGAGTCAGGCAACTATGGATGAACGAA
ATAGACAGATCGCTGAGATAGGTGCCTCACTGATTAAGCATTGGTAACTGTCAGACCAAGTTTACTCATA
TATACTTTAGATTGATTTAAAACTTCATTTTTAATTTAAAAGGATCTAGGTGAAGATCCTTTTTGATAAT
CTCATGACCAAAATCCCTTAACGTGAGTTTTCGTTCCACTGAGCGTCAGACCCCGTAGAAAAGATCAAAG
GATCTTCTTGAGATCCTTTTTTTCTGCGCGTAATCTGCTGCTTGCAAACAAAAAAACCACCGCTACCAGC
GGTGGTTTGTTTGCCGGATCAAGAGCTACCAACTCTTTTTCCGAAGGTAACTGGCTTCAGCAGAGCGCAG
ATACCAAATACTGTCCTTCTAGTGTAGCCGTAGTTAGGCCACCACTTCAAGAACTCTGTAGCACCGCCTA
CATACCTCGCTCTGCTAATCCTGTTACCAGTGGCTGCTGCCAGTGGCGATAAGTCGTGTCTTACCGGGTT
GGACTCAAGACGATAGTTACCGGATAAGGCGCAGCGGTCGGGCTGAACGGGGGGTTCGTGCACACAGCCC
AGCTTGGAGCGAACGACCTACACCGAACTGAGATACCTACAGCGTGAGCTATGAGAAAGCGCCACGCTTC
CCGAAGGGAGAAAGGCGGACAGGTATCCGGTAAGCGGCAGGGTCGGAACAGGAGAGCGCACGAGGGAGCT
TCCAGGGGGAAACGCCTGGTATCTTTATAGTCCTGTCGGGTTTCGCCACCTCTGACTTGAGCGTCGATTT
TTGTGATGCTCGTCAGGGGGGCGGAGCCTATGGAAAAACGCCAGCAACGCGGCCTTTTTACGGTTCCTGG
CCTTTTGCTGGCCTTTTGCTCACATGTTCTTTCCTGCGTTATCCCCTGATTCTGTGGATAACCGTATTAC
CGCCTTTGAGTGAGCTGATACCGCTCGCCGCAGCCGAACGACCGAGCGCAGCGAGTCAGTGAGCGAGGAA
GCGGAAGAGCGCCTGATGCGGTATTTTCTCCTTACGCATCTGTGCGGTATTTCACACCGCATAAATTCCG
ACACCATCGAATGGCGCAAAACCTTTCGCGGTATGGCATGATAGCGCCCGGAAGAGAGTCAATTCAGGGT
GGTGAATGTGAAACCAGTAACGTTATACGATGTCGCAGAGTATGCCGGTGTCTCTTATCAGACCGTTTCC
CGCGTGGTGAACCAGGCCAGCCACGTTTCTGCGAAAACGCGGGAAAAAGTGGAAGCGGCGATGGCGGAGC
TGAATTACATTCCCAACCGCGTGGCACAACAACTGGCGGGCAAACAGTCGTTGCTGATTGGCGTTGCCAC
CTCCAGTCTGGCCCTGCACGCGCCGTCGCAAATTGTCGCGGCGATTAAATCTCGCGCCGATCAACTGGGT
GCCAGCGTGGTGGTGTCGATGGTAGAACGAAGCGGCGTCGAAGCCTGTAAAGCGGCGGTGCACAATCTTC
TCGCGCAACGCGTCAGTGGGCTGATCATTAACTATCCGCTGGATGACCAGGATGCCATTGCTGTGGAAGC
TGCCTGCACTAATGTTCCGGCGTTATTTCTTGATGTCTCTGACCAGACACCCATCAACAGTATTATTTTC
TCCCATGAAGACGGTACGCGACTGGGCGTGGAGCATCTGGTCGCATTGGGTCACCAGCAAATCGCGCTGT
TAGCGGGCCCATTAAGTTCTGTCTCGGCGCGTCTGCGTCTGGCTGGCTGGCATAAATATCTCACTCGCAA
TCAAATTCAGCCGATAGCGGAACGGGAAGGCGACTGGAGTGCCATGTCCGGTTTTCAACAAACCATGCAA
ATGCTGAATGAGGGCATCGTTCCCACTGCGATGCTGGTTGCCAACGATCAGATGGCGCTGGGCGCAATGC
GCGCCATTACCGAGTCCGGGCTGCGCGTTGGTGCGGATATCTCGGTAGTGGGATACGACGATACCGAAGA
CAGCTCATGTTATATCCCGCCGTTAACCACCATCAAACAGGATTTTCGCCTGCTGGGGCAAACCAGCGTG
GACCGCTTGCTGCAACTCTCTCAGGGCCAGGCGGTGAAGGGCAATCAGCTGTTGCCCGTCTCACTGGTGA
AAAGAAAAACCACGCTAGCGCCCAATACGCAAACCGCCTCTCCCCGCGCGTTGGCCGATTCATTAATGCA
GCTGGCACGACAGGTTTCCCGACTGGAAAGCGGGCAGTGAGCGCAACGCAATTAATGTAAGTTAGCTCAC
TCATTAGGCACCCCAGGCTTTACACTTTATGCTTCCGGCTCGTATGTTGTGTGGAATTGTGAGCGGATAA
CAATTTCACACAGGAAACAGCTATGACCATGATTACGGATTCACTGGCCGTCGTTTTACAACGTCGTGAC
TGGGAAAACCCTGGCGTTACCCAACTTAATCGCCTTGCAGCACATCCCCCTTTCGCCAGCTGGCGTAATA
GCGAAGAGGCCCGCACCGATCGCCCTTCCCAACAGTTGCGCAGCCTGAATGGCGAATGGCGCTTTGCCTG
GTTTCCGGCACCAGAAGCGGTGCCGGAAAGCTGGCTGGAGTGCGATCTTCCTGAGGCCGATACTGTCGTC
GTCCCCTCAAACTGGCAGATGCACGGTTACGATGCGCCCATCTACACCAACGTGACCTATCCCATTACGG
TCAATCCGCCGTTTGTTCCCACGGAGAATCCGACGGGTTGTTACTCGCTCACATTTAATGTTGATGAAAG
CTGGCTACAGGAAGGCCAGACGCGAATTATTTTTGATGGCGTTGGAATTAGCTTATCGACTGCACGGTGC
ACCAATGCTTCTGGCGTCAGGCAGCCATCGGAAGCTGTGGTATGGCTGTGCAGGTCGTAAATCACTGCAT
AATTCGTGTCGCTCAAGGCGCACTCCCGTTCTGGATAATGTTTTTTGCGCCGACATCATAACGGTTCTGG
CAAATATTCTGAAATGAGCTGTTGACAATTAATCATCGGCTCGTATAATG
Features (pLannotate 1.2.2; 17 found; start..end, strand, type, name):
      8..24      +  protein_bind   lac operator: The lac repressor binds to the lac operator to inhibit transcription in E. coli. This inhibition can be relieved by adding lactose or isopropyl-β-D-thiogalactopyranoside (IPTG). lac repressor encoded by lacI
     47..700     +  CDS            GST26_SCHJA: Experimental evidence at protein level: Swiss-Prot protein existence level 1. GST isoenzymes appear to play a central role in the parasite detoxification system. Other functions are also suspected including a role in increasing the solubility of haematin in the parasite gut. From Schistosoma japonicum (Blood fluke).
    740..757     +  CDS            capTEV™ (fragment): composite tag for in vivo biotinylation, TEV protease cleavage, and 6xHis tagging
    826..865     +  CDS            rop (fragment): Rop protein, which maintains plasmids at low copy number; rop
    967..1007    +  misc_feature   bom (fragment): basis of mobility region from pBR322
   1112..1216    +  promoter       AmpR promoter: bla
   1217..2077    +  CDS            AmpR: β-lactamase; bla; confers resistance to ampicillin, carbenicillin, and related antibiotics
   2248..2836    +  rep_origin     ori: high-copy-number ColE1/pMB1/pBR322/pUC origin of replication
   3022..3073    -  misc_feature   bom (fragment): basis of mobility region from pBR322
   3080..3157    +  promoter       lacI promoter: lacI
   3158..4240    +  CDS            lacI: lac repressor; lacI; The lac repressor binds to the lac operator to inhibit transcription in E. coli. This inhibition can be relieved by adding lactose or isopropyl-β-D-thiogalactopyranoside (IPTG).
   4253..4274    +  protein_bind   CAP binding site: CAP binding activates transcription in the presence of cAMP. E. coli catabolite activator protein
   4289..4319    +  promoter       lac promoter: promoter for the E. coli lac operon
   4327..4343    +  protein_bind   lac operator: The lac repressor binds to the lac operator to inhibit transcription in E. coli. This inhibition can be relieved by adding lactose or isopropyl-β-D-thiogalactopyranoside (IPTG). lac repressor encoded by lacI
   4363..4536    +  CDS            lacZα: LacZα fragment of β-galactosidase; lacZ fragment
   4800..4916    -  CDS            yciV (fragment): RNAAM_ECOLI - Also known as trpH From Escherichia coli (strain K12).
   4992..5020    +  promoter       tac promoter: strong E. coli promoter; hybrid between the trp and lac UV5 promoters
