[The description below was written by a language model from this plasmid's Addgene catalogue record, the feature table of its GenBank file and pLannotate feature annotations shown in this document.]
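Description:
pGEX6P1-N-His is an empty bacterial expression backbone of about 5 kb, derived from pGEX-6P-1 and intended for producing recombinant proteins in E. coli as N-terminal GST fusions. It replicates from a high-copy ColE1/pMB1-type origin and is selected with ampicillin through the bla (AmpR) gene and its own promoter. The plasmid also carries lacI under the lacIq promoter, so it supplies plenty of lac repressor itself. A residual lac promoter/operator and lacZ-alpha segment inherited from the parent vector lies downstream of lacI.

The expression cassette is driven by the strong hybrid tac promoter followed by a lac operator. Transcription is therefore repressed until it is induced with IPTG. Downstream lies the Schistosoma japonicum glutathione S-transferase coding sequence, then a human rhinovirus 3C/PreScission protease recognition site, and then a 10xHis tag. The tag was inserted into the BamHI site of the parent vector, and only the 5' copy of that site remains intact. A gene of interest is cloned by restriction enzymes downstream of the His tag, and standard pGEX forward and reverse primer sites flank the region for checking inserts.

This order of parts allows the fusion protein to be captured through GST on glutathione resin and released with PreScission protease. Cleavage removes GST but leaves the 10xHis tag on the N-terminus of the target protein, where it can serve for a second metal-affinity purification step or for detection. The automated annotation of the sequenced plasmid agrees with the GenBank map in a different coordinate frame. It labels part of the His-tag region as a fragment of a composite His-containing tag, which is most likely only a partial match to the histidine stretch.
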