Addgene plasmid #119755: pGEX6P1-N-His
Purpose: (Empty Backbone) Allows cloning of gene of interest into bacterial expression vector with PreScission Protease cleavable N-terminal GST tag, and a retained N-terminal 10x His tag.
Depositing lab: Andrew Jackson & Martin Reijns. Depositing organization: University of Edinburgh.
Backbone
  Vector backbone: pGEX-6-P1
  Backbone manufacturer: Amersham
  Backbone size (bp): 5000
  Modifications to backbone: 10xHis tag cloned into BamHI site of pGEX6P1, BamHI site only intact on 5' end
  Vector type: Bacterial Expression
  Promoter: tac promoter
  Tag / fusion protein: GST (N terminal on insert); 10xHis (N terminal on insert)
Growth in bacteria
  Bacterial resistance: Ampicillin, 100 μg/mL
  Growth temperature: 37°C
  Growth strain: DH5alpha
  Copy number: High Copy
Gene/Insert
  Cloning method: Restriction Enzyme
  Sequencing primers: 5′ PGEX5' - GGGCTGGCAAGCCACGTTTGGTG; 3′ PGEX3' - CCGGGAGCTGCATGTGTCAGAGG
Terms and licenses: Academic/Nonprofit Terms; Industry Terms: Not Available to Industry
How to cite: pGEX6P1-N-His was a gift from Andrew Jackson & Martin Reijns (Addgene plasmid # 119755 ; http://n2t.net/addgene:119755 ; RRID:Addgene_119755)
